>Addgene plasmid #123201 | SiriusGFP | depositor full sequence | sequence record 235103 | SiriusGFP-N1 4733 bp
TAGTTATTAATAGTAATCAATTACGGGGTCATTAGTTCATAGCCCATATATGGAGTTCCGCGTTACATAA
CTTACGGTAAATGGCCCGCCTGGCTGACCGCCCAACGACCCCCGCCCATTGACGTCAATAATGACGTATG
TTCCCATAGTAACGCCAATAGGGACTTTCCATTGACGTCAATGGGTGGAGTATTTACGGTAAACTGCCCA
CTTGGCAGTACATCAAGTGTATCATATGCCAAGTACGCCCCCTATTGACGTCAATGACGGTAAATGGCCC
GCCTGGCATTATGCCCAGTACATGACCTTATGGGACTTTCCTACTTGGCAGTACATCTACGTATTAGTCA
TCGCTATTACCATGGTGATGCGGTTTTGGCAGTACATCAATGGGCGTGGATAGCGGTTTGACTCACGGGG
ATTTCCAAGTCTCCACCCCATTGACGTCAATGGGAGTTTGTTTTGGCACCAAAATCAACGGGACTTTCCA
AAATGTCGTAACAACTCCGCCCCATTGACGCAAATGGGCGGTAGGCGTGTACGGTGGGAGGTCTATATAA
GCAGAGCTGGTTTAGTGAACCGTCAGATCCGCTAGCGCTACCGGACTCAGATCTCGAGCTCAAGCTTCGA
ATTCTGCAGTCGACGGTACCGCGGGCCCGGGATCCACCGGTCGCCACCATGGTGAGCAAGGGCGAGGAGC
TGTTCACCGGGGTGGTGCCCATCCTGGTCGAGCTGGACGGCGACGTAAACGGCCACAAGTTCAGCGTGCG
CGGCGAGGGCGAGGGCGATGCCACCAACGGCAAGCTGACCCTGAAGTTCATCTGCACCACCGGCAAGCTG
CCCGTGCCCTGGCCCACCCTCGTGACCACCCTGACCTACGGCGTGCAGTGCTTCAGCCGCTACCCCGACC
ACATGAAGCAGCACGACTTCTTCAAGTCCGCCATGCCCGAAGGCTACGTCCAGGAGCGCACCATCTCCTT
CAAGGACGACGGCACCTACAAGACCCGCGCCGAGGTGAAGTTCGAGGGCGACACCCTGGTGAACCGCATC
GAGCTGAAGGGCATCGACTTCAAGGAGGACGGCAACATCCTGGGGCACAAGCTGGAGTACAACTACAACA
GACACAACGTCTATCTCACGGCCGACAAGCAGAAGAACGGCATCAAGGCGAACTTCAAGATCCGCCACAA
CATCGAGGACGGCAGCGTGCAGCTCGCCGACCACTACCAGCAGAACACCCCCATCGGCGACGGCCCCGTG
CTGCTGCCCGACAACCACTACCTGAGCACCCAGGTCAAGCTGAGCAAAGACCCCAACGAGAAGCGCGATC
ACATGGTCCTGCTGGAGTTCGTGACCGCCGCCGGGATCACTCTCGGCATGGACGAGCTGTACAAGTAAAG
CGGCCGCGACTCTAGATCATAATCAGCCATACCACATTTGTAGAGGTTTTACTTGCTTTAAAAAACCTCC
CACACCTCCCCCTGAACCTGAAACATAAAATGAATGCAATTGTTGTTGTTAACTTGTTTATTGCAGCTTA
TAATGGTTACAAATAAAGCAATAGCATCACAAATTTCACAAATAAAGCATTTTTTTCACTGCATTCTAGT
TGTGGTTTGTCCAAACTCATCAATGTATCTTAAGGCGTAAATTGTAAGCGTTAATATTTTGTTAAAATTC
GCGTTAAATTTTTGTTAAATCAGCTCATTTTTTAACCAATAGGCCGAAATCGGCAAAATCCCTTATAAAT
CAAAAGAATAGACCGAGATAGGGT
[37 nt withheld, positions 1775-1811]
AAAGAACGTGGACTCCAACGTCAAAGG
[49 nt withheld, positions 1839-1887]
T
[91 nt withheld, positions 1889-1979]
G
[124 nt withheld, positions 1981-2104]
CAGGTGGCACTTTTCGGGGAAATGTGCGCGGAACCCCTATTTGTTTATTTTTCTAAATACATTCAAATAT
GTATCCGCTCATGAGACAATAACCCTGATAAATGCTTCAATAATATTGAAAAAGGAAGAGTCCTGAGGCG
GAAAGAACCAGCTGTGGAATGTGTGTCAGTTAGGGTGTGGAAAGTCCCCAGGCTCCCCAGCAGGCAGAAG
TATGCAAAGCATGCATCTCAATTAGTCAGCAACCAGGTGTGGAAAGTCCCCAGGCTCCCCAGCAGGCAGA
AGTATGCAAAGCATGCATCTCAATTAGTCAGCAACCATAGTCCCGCCCCTAACTCCGCCCATCCCGCCCC
TAACTCCGCCCAGTTCCGCCCATTCTCCGCCCCATGGCTGACTAATTTTTTTTATTTATGCAGAGGCCGA
GGCCGCCTCGGCCTCTGAGCTATTCCAGAAGTAGTGAGGAGGCTTTTTTGGAGGCCTAGGCTTTTGCAAA
GATCGATCAAGAGACAGGATGAGGATCGTTTCGCATGATTGAACAAGATGGATTGCACGCAGGTTCTCCG
GCCGCTTGGGTGGAGAGGCTATTCGGCTATGACTGGGCACAACAGACAATCGGCTGCTCTGATGCCGCCG
TGTTCCGGCTGTCAGCGCAGGGGCGCCCGGTTCTTTTTGTCAAGACCGACCTGTCCGGTGCCCTGAATGA
ACTGCAAGACGAGGCAGCGCGGCTATCGTGGCTGGCCACGACGGGCGTTCCTTGCGCAGCTGTGCTCGAC
GTTGTCACTGAAGCGGGAAGGGACTGGCTGCTATTGGGCGAAGTGCCGGGGCAGGATCTCCTGTCATCTC
ACCTTGCTCCTGCCGAGAAAGTATCCATCATGGCTGATGCAATGCGGCGGCTGCATACGCTTGATCCGGC
TACCTGCCCATTCGACCACCAAGCGAAACATCGCATCGAGCGAGCACGTACTCGGATGGAAGCCGGTCTT
GTCGATCAGGATGATCTGGACGAAGAGCATCAGGGGCTCGCGCCAGCCGAACTGTTCGCCAGGCTCAAGG
CGAGCATGCCCGACGGCGAGGATCTCGTCGTGACCCATGGCGATGCCTGCTTGCCGAATATCATGGTGGA
AAATGGCCGCTTTTCTGGATTCATCGACTGTGGCCGGCTGGGTGTGGCGGACCGCTATCAGGACATAGCG
TTGGCTACCCGTGATATTGCTGAAGAGCTTGGCGGCGAATGGGCTGACCGCTTCCTCGTGCTTTACGGTA
TCGCCGCTCCCGATTCGCAGCGCATCGCCTTCTATCGCCTTCTTGACGAGTTCTTCTGAGCGGGACTCTG
GGGTTCGAAATGACCGACCAAGCGACGCCCAACCTGCCATCACGAGATTTCGATTCCACCGCCGCCTTCT
ATGAAAGGTTGGGCTTCGGAATCGTTTTCCGGGACGCCGGCTGGATGATCCTCCAGCGCGGGGATCTCAT
GCTGGAGTTCTTCGCCCACCCTAGGGGGAGGCTAACTGAAACACGGAAGGAGACAATACCGGAAGGAACC
CGCGCTATGACGGCAATAAAAAGACAGAATAAAACGCACGGTGTTGGGTCGTTTGTTCATAAACGCGGGG
TTCGGTCCCAGGGCTGGCACTCTGTCGATACCCCACCGAGACCCCATTGGGGCCAATACGCCCGCGTTTC
TTCCTTTTCCCCACCCCACCCCCCAAGTTCGGGTGAAGGCCCAGGGCTCGCAGCCAACGTCGGGGCGGCA
GGCCCTGCCATAGCCTCAGGTTACTCATATATACTTTAGATTGATTTAAAACTTCATTTTTAATTTAAAA
GGATCTAGGTGAAGATCCTTTTTGATAATCTCATGACCAAAATCCCTTAACGTGAGTTTTCGTTCCACTG
AGCGTCAGACCCCGTAGAAAAGATCAAAGGATCTTCTTGAGATCCTTTTTTTCTGCGCGTAATCTGCTGC
TTGCAAACAAAAAAACCACCGCTACCAGCGGTGGTTTGTTTGCCGGATCAAGAGCTACCAACTCTTTTTC
CGAAGGTAACTGGCTTCAGCAGAGCGCAGATACCAAATACTGTCCTTCTAGTGTAGCCGTAGTTAGGCCA
CCACTTCAAGAACTCTGTAGCACCGCCTACATACCTCGCTCTGCTAATCCTGTTACCAGTGGCTGCTGCC
AGTGGCGATAAGTCGTGTCTTACCGGGTTGGACTCAAGACGATAGTTACCGGATAAGGCGCAGCGGTCGG
GCTGAACGGGGGGTTCGTGCACACAGCCCAGCTTGGAGCGAACGACCTACACCGAACTGAGATACCTACA
GCGTGAGCTATGAGAAAGCGCCACGCTTCCCGAAGGGAGAAAGGCGGACAGGTATCCGGTAAGCGGCAGG
GTCGGAACAGGAGAGCGCACGAGGGAGCTTCCAGGGGGAAACGCCTGGTATCTTTATAGTCCTGTCGGGT
TTCGCCACCTCTGACTTGAGCGTCGATTTTTGTGATGCTCGTCAGGGGGGCGGAGCCTATGGAAAAACGC
CAGCAACGCGGCCTTTTTACGGTTCCTGGCCTTTTGCTGGCCTTTTGCTCACATGTTCTTTCCTGCGTTA
TCCCCTGATTCTGTGGATAACCGTATTACCGCCATGCAT
Features (pLannotate 1.2.2; 14 found; start..end, strand, type, name):
     61..364     +  enhancer       CMV enhancer: human cytomegalovirus immediate early enhancer
    365..568     +  promoter       CMV promoter: human cytomegalovirus (CMV) immediate early promoter
    591..671     +  misc_feature   MCS: multiple cloning site
    679..1395    +  CDS            SiriusGFP: SiriusGFP is a basic (constitutively fluorescent) green fluorescent protein published in 2018, derived from Aequorea victoria. It has moderate acid sensitivity.
   1415..1498    +  CDS            large T antigen (fragment): large T antigen from SV40 (simian virus 40)
   1521..1642    +  polyA_signal   SV40 poly(A) signal: SV40 polyadenylation signal
   1676..2104    -  rep_origin     f1 ori (sequence partly withheld): f1 bacteriophage origin of replication; arrow indicates direction of (+) strand synthesis
   2131..2235    +  promoter       AmpR promoter: bla
   2237..2594    +  promoter       SV40 promoter: SV40 enhancer and early promoter
   2629..3423    +  CDS            NeoR/KanR: aminoglycoside phosphotransferase from Tn5; aph(3')-II (or nptII); confers resistance to neomycin, kanamycin, and G418 (Geneticin®)
   3444..3596    +  CDS            ble (fragment): BLE_KLEPN - Experimental evidence at protein level: Swiss-Prot protein existence level 1. Binding protein with a strong affinity to the bleomycin family of antibiotics. Binds to CL990; an antimitotic-antibiotic compound. From Klebsiella pneumoniae.
   3655..3702    +  polyA_signal   HSV TK poly(A) signal: herpes simplex virus thymidine kinase polyadenylation signal (Cole and Stacy, 1985)
   3793..3809    -  polyA_signal   bGH poly(A) signal (fragment): bovine growth hormone polyadenylation signal
   4031..4619    +  rep_origin     ori: high-copy-number ColE1/pMB1/pBR322/pUC origin of replication
