>Addgene plasmid #123201 | SiriusGFP | addgene full sequence | sequence record 239192 | Addgene NGS Result
TGCGTTATCCCCTGATTCTGTGGATAACCGTATTACCGCCATGCATTAGTTATTAATAGTAATCAATTAC
GGGGTCATTAGTTCATAGCCCATATATGGAGTTCCGCGTTACATAACTTACGGTAAATGGCCCGCCTGGC
TGACCGCCCAACGACCCCCGCCCATTGACGTCAATAATGACGTATGTTCCCATAGTAACGCCAATAGGGA
CTTTCCATTGACGTCAATGGGTGGAGTATTTACGGTAAACTGCCCACTTGGCAGTACATCAAGTGTATCA
TATGCCAAGTACGCCCCCTATTGACGTCAATGACGGTAAATGGCCCGCCTGGCATTATGCCCAGTACATG
ACCTTATGGGACTTTCCTACTTGGCAGTACATCTACGTATTAGTCATCGCTATTACCATGGTGATGCGGT
TTTGGCAGTACATCAATGGGCGTGGATAGCGGTTTGACTCACGGGGATTTCCAAGTCTCCACCCCATTGA
CGTCAATGGGAGTTTGTTTTGGCACCAAAATCAACGGGACTTTCCAAAATGTCGTAACAACTCCGCCCCA
TTGACGCAAATGGGCGGTAGGCGTGTACGGTGGGAGGTCTATATAAGCAGAGCTGGTTTAGTGAACCGTC
AGATCCGCTAGCGCTACCGGACTCAGATCTCGAGCTCAAGCTTCGAATTCTGCAGTCGACGGTACCGCGG
GCCCGGGATCCACCGGTCGCCACCATGGTGAGCAAGGGCGAGGAGCTGTTCACCGGGGTGGTGCCCATCC
TGGTCGAGCTGGACGGCGACGTAAACGGCCACAAGTTCAGCGTGCGCGGCGAGGGCGAGGGCGATGCCAC
CAACGGCAAGCTGACCCTGAAGTTCATCTGCACCACCGGCAAGCTGCCCGTGCCCTGGCCCACCCTCGTG
ACCACCCTGACCTACGGCGTGCAGTGCTTCAGCCGCTACCCCGACCACATGAAGCAGCACGACTTCTTCA
AGTCCGCCATGCCCGAAGGCTACGTCCAGGAGCGCACCATCTCCTTCAAGGACGACGGCACCTACAAGAC
CCGCGCCGAGGTGAAGTTCGAGGGCGACACCCTGGTGAACCGCATCGAGCTGAAGGGCATCGACTTCAAG
GAGGACGGCAACATCCTGGGGCACAAGCTGGAGTACAACTACAACAGACACAACGTCTATCTCACGGCCG
ACAAGCAGAAGAACGGCATCAAGGCGAACTTCAAGATCCGCCACAACATCGAGGACGGCAGCGTGCAGCT
CGCCGACCACTACCAGCAGAACACCCCCATCGGCGACGGCCCCGTGCTGCTGCCCGACAACCACTACCTG
AGCACCCAGGTCAAGCTGAGCAAAGACCCTAACGAGAAGCGCGATCACATGGTCCTGCTGGAGTTCGTGA
CCGCCGCCGGGATCACTCTCGGCATGGACGAGCTGTACAAGTAAAGCGGCCGCGACTCTAGATCATAATC
AGCCATACCACATTTGTAGAGGTTTTACTTGCTTTAAAAAACCTCCCACACCTCCCCCTGAACCTGAAAC
ATAAAATGAATGCAATTGTTGTTGTTAACTTGTTTATTGCAGCTTATAATGGTTACAAATAAAGCAATAG
CATCACAAATTTCACAAATAAAGCATTTTTTTCACTGCATTCTAGTTGTGGTTTGTCCAAACTCATCAAT
GTATCTTAAGGCGTAAATTGTAAGCGTTAATATTTTGTTAAAATTCGCGTTAAATTTTTGTTAAATCAGC
TCATTTTTTAACCAATAGGCCGAAATCGGCAAAATCCCTTATAAATCAAAAGAATAGACCGAGATAGGGT
[37 nt withheld, positions 1821-1857]
AAAGAACGTGGACTCCAACGTCAAAGG
[49 nt withheld, positions 1885-1933]
T
[91 nt withheld, positions 1935-2025]
G
[124 nt withheld, positions 2027-2150]
CAGGTGGCACTTTTCGGGGAAATGTGCGCGGAACCCCTATTTGTTTATTTTTCTAAATACATTCAAATAT
GTATCCGCTCATGAGACAATAACCCTGATAAATGCTTCAATAATATTGAAAAAGGAAGAGTCCTGAGGCG
GAAAGAACCAGCTGTGGAATGTGTGTCAGTTAGGGTGTGGAAAGTCCCCAGGCTCCCCAGCAGGCAGAAG
TATGCAAAGCATGCATCTCAATTAGTCAGCAACCAGGTGTGGAAAGTCCCCAGGCTCCCCAGCAGGCAGA
AGTATGCAAAGCATGCATCTCAATTAGTCAGCAACCATAGTCCCGCCCCTAACTCCGCCCATCCCGCCCC
TAACTCCGCCCAGTTCCGCCCATTCTCCGCCCCATGGCTGACTAATTTTTTTTATTTATGCAGAGGCCGA
GGCCGCCTCGGCCTCTGAGCTATTCCAGAAGTAGTGAGGAGGCTTTTTTGGAGGCCTAGGCTTTTGCAAA
GATCGATCAAGAGACAGGATGAGGATCGTTTCGCATGATTGAACAAGATGGATTGCACGCAGGTTCTCCG
GCCGCTTGGGTGGAGAGGCTATTCGGCTATGACTGGGCACAACAGACAATCGGCTGCTCTGATGCCGCCG
TGTTCCGGCTGTCAGCGCAGGGGCGCCCGGTTCTTTTTGTCAAGACCGACCTGTCCGGTGCCCTGAATGA
ACTGCAAGACGAGGCAGCGCGGCTATCGTGGCTGGCCACGACGGGCGTTCCTTGCGCAGCTGTGCTCGAC
GTTGTCACTGAAGCGGGAAGGGACTGGCTGCTATTGGGCGAAGTGCCGGGGCAGGATCTCCTGTCATCTC
ACCTTGCTCCTGCCGAGAAAGTATCCATCATGGCTGATGCAATGCGGCGGCTGCATACGCTTGATCCGGC
TACCTGCCCATTCGACCACCAAGCGAAACATCGCATCGAGCGAGCACGTACTCGGATGGAAGCCGGTCTT
GTCGATCAGGATGATCTGGACGAAGAGCATCAGGGGCTCGCGCCAGCCGAACTGTTCGCCAGGCTCAAGG
CGAGCATGCCCGACGGCGAGGATCTCGTCGTGACCCATGGCGATGCCTGCTTGCCGAATATCATGGTGGA
AAATGGCCGCTTTTCTGGATTCATCGACTGTGGCCGGCTGGGTGTGGCGGACCGCTATCAGGACATAGCG
TTGGCTACCCGTGATATTGCTGAAGAGCTTGGCGGCGAATGGGCTGACCGCTTCCTCGTGCTTTACGGTA
TCGCCGCTCCCGATTCGCAGCGCATCGCCTTCTATCGCCTTCTTGACGAGTTCTTCTGAGCGGGACTCTG
GGGTTCGAAATGACCGACCAAGCGACGCCCAACCTGCCATCACGAGATTTCGATTCCACCGCCGCCTTCT
ATGAAAGGTTGGGCTTCGGAATCGTTTTCCGGGACGCCGGCTGGATGATCCTCCAGCGCGGGGATCTCAT
GCTGGAGTTCTTCGCCCACCCTAGGGGGAGGCTAACTGAAACACGGAAGGAGACAATACCGGAAGGAACC
CGCGCTATGACGGCAATAAAAAGACAGAATAAAACGCACGGTGTTGGGTCGTTTGTTCATAAACGCGGGG
TTCGGTCCCAGGGCTGGCACTCTGTCGATACCCCACCGAGACCCCATTGGGGCCAATACGCCCGCGTTTC
TTCCTTTTCCCCACCCCACCCCCCAAGTTCGGGTGAAGGCCCAGGGCTCGCAGCCAACGTCGGGGCGGCA
GGCCCTGCCATAGCCTCAGGTTACTCATATATACTTTAGATTGATTTAAAACTTCATTTTTAATTTAAAA
GGATCTAGGTGAAGATCCTTTTTGATAATCTCATGACCAAAATCCCTTAACGTGAGTTTTCGTTCCACTG
AGCGTCAGACCCCGTAGAAAAGATCAAAGGATCTTCTTGAGATCCTTTTTTTCTGCGCGTAATCTGCTGC
TTGCAAACAAAAAAACCACCGCTACCAGCGGTGGTTTGTTTGCCGGATCAAGAGCTACCAACTCTTTTTC
CGAAGGTAACTGGCTTCAGCAGAGCGCAGATACCAAATACTGTTCTTCTAGTGTAGCCGTAGTTAGGCCA
CCACTTCAAGAACTCTGTAGCACCGCCTACATACCTCGCTCTGCTAATCCTGTTACCAGTGGCTGCTGCC
AGTGGCGATAAGTCGTGTCTTACCGGGTTGGACTCAAGACGATAGTTACCGGATAAGGCGCAGCGGTCGG
GCTGAACGGGGGGTTCGTGCACACAGCCCAGCTTGGAGCGAACGACCTACACCGAACTGAGATACCTACA
GCGTGAGCTATGAGAAAGCGCCACGCTTCCCGAAGGGAGAAAGGCGGACAGGTATCCGGTAAGCGGCAGG
GTCGGAACAGGAGAGCGCACGAGGGAGCTTCCAGGGGGAAACGCCTGGTATCTTTATAGTCCTGTCGGGT
TTCGCCACCTCTGACTTGAGCGTCGATTTTTGTGATGCTCGTCAGGGGGGCGGAGCCTATGGAAAAACGC
CAGCAACGCGGCCTTTTTACGGTTCCTGGCCTTTTGCTGGCCTTTTGCTCACATGTTCTTTCC
Features (pLannotate 1.2.2; 15 found; start..end, strand, type, name):
      5..39      +  rep_origin     RSF ori (fragment): Plasmids containing the RSF 1030 origin of replication can be propagated in E. coli cells that contain additional plasmids with compatible origins.
    107..410     +  enhancer       CMV enhancer: human cytomegalovirus immediate early enhancer
    411..614     +  promoter       CMV promoter: human cytomegalovirus (CMV) immediate early promoter
    637..717     +  misc_feature   MCS: multiple cloning site
    725..1444    +  CDS            SiriusGFP: enhanced GFP (EGFP) derivative that exhibits robust folding and enhanced photostability (Zhong et al., 2019) mammalian codon-optimized
   1461..1544    +  CDS            large T antigen (fragment): large T antigen from SV40 (simian virus 40)
   1567..1688    +  polyA_signal   SV40 poly(A) signal: SV40 polyadenylation signal
   1722..2150    -  rep_origin     f1 ori (sequence partly withheld): f1 bacteriophage origin of replication; arrow indicates direction of (+) strand synthesis
   2177..2281    +  promoter       AmpR promoter: bla
   2283..2640    +  promoter       SV40 promoter: SV40 enhancer and early promoter
   2675..3469    +  CDS            NeoR/KanR: aminoglycoside phosphotransferase from Tn5; aph(3')-II (or nptII); confers resistance to neomycin, kanamycin, and G418 (Geneticin®)
   3490..3642    +  CDS            ble (fragment): BLE_KLEPN - Experimental evidence at protein level: Swiss-Prot protein existence level 1. Binding protein with a strong affinity to the bleomycin family of antibiotics. Binds to CL990; an antimitotic-antibiotic compound. From Klebsiella pneumoniae.
   3701..3748    +  polyA_signal   HSV TK poly(A) signal: herpes simplex virus thymidine kinase polyadenylation signal (Cole and Stacy, 1985)
   3839..3855    -  polyA_signal   bGH poly(A) signal (fragment): bovine growth hormone polyadenylation signal
   4077..4665    +  rep_origin     ori: high-copy-number ColE1/pMB1/pBR322/pUC origin of replication
