[The description below was written by a language model from this plasmid's Addgene catalogue record and pLannotate feature annotations shown in this document.]
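Description:
SiriusGFP (also called SiriusGFP-N1) is a 4,733 bp mammalian expression plasmid built on the pEGFP-N1 backbone, in which the original EGFP coding sequence is replaced by a photostable variant. The 717 bp insert is a mammalian codon-optimised, Aequorea victoria-derived GFP carrying nine substitutions relative to eGFP (S30R, Y39N, F99S, N105T, S147R, M153T, V163A, S205V and A206K). It sits downstream of the human cytomegalovirus immediate early enhancer and promoter and is followed by the SV40 polyadenylation signal. A multiple cloning site lies between the promoter and the fluorescent protein, and the flanking restriction sites are recorded as intact. As with other N1-type vectors, a gene of interest can therefore be inserted upstream to produce a fusion with SiriusGFP at its C-terminus. The protein itself carries no additional tag.

The plasmid replicates at high copy in E. coli from a ColE1/pUC-type origin and also contains an f1 phage origin. Selection relies on a single Tn5 NeoR/KanR cassette driven by tandem bacterial (bla) and SV40 early promoters and terminated by the HSV TK poly(A) signal. This cassette gives kanamycin resistance in bacteria and allows G418 selection of stably transfected mammalian cells. The Addgene-sequenced and depositor-supplied records are the same length and show the same feature layout, offset by a small difference in numbering. The short fragment hits (RSF ori, ble, bGH poly(A), large T antigen) look like partial matches within backbone sequence rather than functional elements.

According to the record, SiriusGFP shows more than a twofold gain in photostability over eGFP. It is intended for imaging that needs sustained or high-intensity excitation, such as long 4D confocal time-lapse and structured illumination microscopy.
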