Addgene plasmid #123201: SiriusGFP
Purpose: We have developed a variant of eGFP, SiriusGFP, that shows over a two fold increase in photostability with utility in methods requiring sustained or high intensity excitation as in 4D confocal or SIM.
Depositing lab: Joseph Santos-Sacchi. Publication: Seeing the long tail: A novel green fluorescent protein, SiriusGFP, for ultra long timelapse imaging. Zhong S, Rivera-Molina F, Rivetta A, Toomre D, Santos-Sacchi J, Navaratnam D. J Neurosci Methods. 2019 Feb 1;313:68-76. doi: 10.1016/j.jneumeth.2018.12.008. Epub 2018 Dec 19. PubMed 30578868.
Backbone
  Vector backbone: pEGFP-N1
  Backbone size w/o insert (bp): 4016
  Total vector size (bp): 4733
  Modifications to backbone: N/A
  Vector type: Mammalian Expression, Bacterial Expression, Mouse Targeting
Growth in bacteria
  Bacterial resistance: Kanamycin, 50 μg/mL
  Growth temperature: 37°C
  Growth strain: DH5alpha
  Copy number: High Copy
Gene/Insert
  Gene/Insert name: SiriusGFP (alt name: SiriusGFP-N1)
  Species: jellyfish
  Insert size (bp): 717
  Mutation: eGFP-S30R/Y39N/F99S/N105T/S147R/M153T/V163A/S205V/A206K
  Promoter: CMV
  Tag / fusion protein: N/A
  Cloning method: Restriction Enzyme; 5′ cloning site EcoRI, BamHI, AgeI, etc. (not destroyed); 3′ cloning site NotI, MfeI (not destroyed)
  Sequencing primers: 5′ GGTTTAGTGAACCGTCAGATCC; 3′ TGTTTCAGGTTCAGGG
Terms and licenses: Academic/Nonprofit Terms; Industry Terms: Not Available to Industry
How to cite: SiriusGFP was a gift from Joseph Santos-Sacchi (Addgene plasmid # 123201 ; http://n2t.net/addgene:123201 ; RRID:Addgene_123201)
